>Addgene plasmid #231422 | pSEVA63_sgRNA-B1_M13ps | addgene full sequence | sequence record 474305 | Addgene NGS Result
TTCGTTTTATTTGATGCCTTTAATTAAAGCGGATAACAATTTCACACAGGAGGCCGCCTAGGCCGCGGCC
GCGCGAATTCTTGACAGCTAGCTCAGTCCTAGGTATAATGCTAGCTTTACACCCCGCGTTTATAGGTTTT
AGAGCTAGAAATAGCAAGTTAAAATAAGGCTAGTCCGTTATCAACTTGAAAAAGTGGCACCGAGTCGGTG
CTTTTCTGCAGGCATGCAAGCTTGCGGCCGCGTCGTGACTGGGAAAACCCTGGCGACTAGTCTTGGACTC
CTGTTGATAGATCCAGTAATGACCTCAGAACTCCATCTGGATTTGTTCAGAACGCTCGGTTGCCGCCGGG
CGTTTTTTATTGGTGAGAATCCAGGGGTCCCCAATAATTACGATTTAAATTTGACATAAGCCTGTTCGGT
TCGTAAACTGTAATGCAAGTAGCGTATGCGCTCACGCAACTGGTCCAGAACCTTGACCGAACGCAGCGGT
GGTAACGGCGCAGTGGCGGTTTTCATGGCTTGTTATGACTGTTTTTTTGTACAGCCTATGCCTCGGGCAT
CCAAGCAGCAAGCGCGTTACGCCGTGGGTCGATGTTTGATGTTATGGAGCAGCAACGATGTTACGCAGCA
GCAACGATGTTACGCAGCAGGGCAGTCGCCCTAAAACAAAGTTAGGTGGCTCAAGTATGGGCATCATTCG
CACATGTAGGCTCGGCCCTGACCAAGTCAAATCCATGCGGGCTGCTCTTGATCTTTTCGGTCGTGAGTTC
GGAGACGTAGCCACCTACTCCCAACATCAGCCGGACTCCGATTACCTCGGGAACTTGCTCCGTAGTAAGA
CATTCATCGCGCTTGCTGCCTTCGACCAAGAAGCGGTTGTTGGCGCTCTCGCGGCTTACGTTCTGCCCAA
GTTTGAGCAGCCGCGTAGTGAGATCTATATCTATGATCTCGCAGTCTCCGGAGAGCACCGGAGGCAGGGC
ATTGCCACCGCGCTCATCAATCTCCTCAAGCATGAGGCCAACGCGCTTGGTGCTTATGTGATCTACGTGC
AAGCAGATTACGGTGACGATCCCGCAGTGGCTCTCTATACAAAGTTGGGCATACGGGAAGAAGTGATGCA
CTTTGATATCGACCCAAGTACCGCCACCTAACAATTCGTTCAAGCCGAGATCGGCTTCCCGGCCGCGGAG
TTGTTCGGTAAATTGGACAACGGTCCGCGCGTTGTCCTTTTCCGCTGCATAACCCTGCTTCGGGGTCATT
ATAGCGATTTTTTCGGTATATCCATCCTTTTTCGCACGATATACAGGATTTTGCCAAAGGGTTCGTGTAG
ACTTTCCTTGGTGTATCCAACGGCGTCAGCCGGGCAGGATAGGTGAAGTAGGCCCACCCGCGAGCGGGTG
TTCCTTCTTCACTGTCCCTTATTCGCACCTGGCGGTGCTCAACGGGAATCCTGCTCTGCGAGGCTGGCCG
TAGGCCGGCCCTACCGGCGCGGCAGCGTTACCCGTGTCGGCGGCTCCAACGGCTCGCCATCGTCCAGAAA
ACACGGCTCATCGGGCATCGGCAGGCGCTGCTGCCCGCGCCGTTCCCATTCCTCCGTTTCGGTCAAGGCT
GGCAGGTCTGGTTCCATGCCCGGAATGCCGGGCTGGCTGGGCGGCTCCTCGCCGGGGCCGGTCGGTAGTT
GCTGCTCGCCCGGATACAGGGTCGGGATGCGGCGCAGGTCGCCATGCCCCAACAGCGATTCGTCCTGGTC
GTCGTGATCAACCACCACGGCGGCACTGAACACCGACAGGCGCAACTGGTCGCGGGGCTGGCCCCACGCC
ACGCGGTCATTGACCACGTAGGCCGACACGGTGCCGGGGCCGTTGAGCTTCACGACGGAGATCCAGCGCT
CGGCCACCAAGTCCTTGACTGCGTATTGGACCGTCCGCAAAGAACGTCCGATGAGCTTGGAAAGTGTCTT
CTGGCTGACCACCACGGCGTTCTGGTGGCCCATCTGCGCCACGAGGTGATGCAGCAGCATTGCCGCCGTG
GGTTTCCTCGCAATAAGCCCGGCCCACGCCTCATGCGCTTTGCGTTCCGTTTGCACCCAGTGACCGGGCT
TGTTCTTGGCTTGAATGCCGATTTCTCTGGACTGCGTGGCCATGCTTATCTCCATGCGGTAGGGGTGCCG
CACGGTTGCGGCACCATGCGCAATCAGCTGCAACTTTTCGGCAGCGCGACAACAATTATGCGTTGCGTAA
AAGTGGCAGTCAATTACAGATTTTCTTTAACCTACGCAATGAGCTATTGCGGGGGGTGCCGCAATGAGCT
GTTGCGTACCCCCCTTTTTTAAGTTGTTGATTTTTAAGTCTTTCGCATTTCGCCCTATATCTAGTTCTTT
GGTGCCCAAAGAAGGGCACCCCTGCGGGGTTCCCCCACGCCTTCGGCGCGGCTCCCCCTCCGGCAAAAAG
TGGCCCCTCCGGGGCTTGTTGATCGACTGCGCGGCCTTCGGCCTTGCCCAAGGTGGCGCTGCCCCCTTGG
AACCCCCGCACTCGCCGCCGTGAGGCTCGGGGGGCAGGCGGGCGGGCTTCGCCCTTCGACTGCCCCCACT
CGCATAGGCTTGGGTCGTTCCAGGCGCGTCAAGGCCAAGCCGCTGCGCGGTCGCTGCGCGAGCCTTGACC
CGCCTTCCACTTGGTGTCCAACCGGCAAGCGAAGCGCGCAGGCCGCAGGCCGGAGGCTTTTCCCCAGAGA
AAATTAAAAAAATTGATGGGGCAAGGCCGCAGGCCGCGCAGTTGGAGCCGGTGGGTATGTGGTCGAAGGC
TGGGTAGCCGGTGGGCAATCCCTGTGGTCAAGCTCGTGGGCAGGCGCAGCCTGTCCATCAGCTTGTCCAG
CAGGGTTGTCCACGGGCCGAGCGAAGCGAGCCAGCCGGTGGCCGCTCGCGGCCATCGTCCACATATCCAC
GGGCTGGCAAGGGAGCGCAGCGACCGCGCAGGGCGAAGCCCGGAGAGCAAGCCCGTAGGGGGGGCGCGAG
ATTGATT
[38 nt withheld, positions 3018-3055]
AGATTGTATAAGCAAATATTTAAATTGTAAGCGTTAATATTTTGTTAAAATTCGCGTTAAATTTTTGTTA
AATCAGCTCATTTTTTAACCAATAGGCCGAAATCGGCAAAATCCCTTATAAATCAAAAGAATAGCCCGAG
ATAGGGT
[37 nt withheld, positions 3203-3239]
AAAGAACGTGGACTCCAACGTCAAAGG
[137 nt withheld, positions 3267-3403]
G
[125 nt withheld, positions 3405-3529]
AAAGGATCTAGGTGAAGATCCTTTTTGATAATCTCATGACCAAAATCCCTTAACGTGAGTTTTCGTTCCA
CTGAGGCGCGCCCAGCTGTCTAGGGCGGCGGATTTGTCCTACTCAGGAGAGCGTTCACCGACAAACAACA
GATAAAACGAAAGGCCCAGTCTTTCGACTGAGCCT
Features (pLannotate 1.2.2; 12 found; start..end, strand, type, name):
     81..115     +  promoter       J23119 promoter: bacterial promoter (Registry of Standard Biological Parts BBa J23119)
    136..211     +  misc_RNA       gRNA scaffold: guide RNA scaffold for the Streptococcus pyogenes CRISPR/Cas9 system
    216..233     +  misc_feature   MCS (fragment): pUC18/19 multiple cloning site
    241..265     +  CDS            lacZα (fragment): LacZα fragment of β-galactosidase; lacZ fragment
    276..370     +  terminator     lambda t0 terminator: transcription terminator from phage lambda
    401..429     +  promoter       Pc promoter: intI1 (promoter lies within the coding sequence); class 1 integron promoter
    618..1151    +  CDS            GmR: gentamycin acetyltransferase; aacC1; confers resistance to gentamycin
   1362..1470    +  oriT           oriT: incP origin of transfer
   1481..2143    -  CDS            pBBR1 Rep: replication protein for the broad-host-range plasmid pBBR1 from Bordetella bronchiseptica
   2144..2915    -  rep_origin     pBBR1 oriV: replication origin of the broad-host-range plasmid pBBR1 from Bordetella bronchiseptica; requires the pBBR1 Rep protein for replication
   3019..3528    -  rep_origin     M13 ori (sequence partly withheld): M13 bacteriophage origin of replication; arrow indicates direction of (+) strand synthesis
   3631..13      -  terminator     rrnB T1 terminator (across the origin): Escherichia coli rrnB; transcription terminator T1 from the E. coli rrnB gene
