[The description below was written by a language model from this plasmid's Addgene catalogue record and pLannotate feature annotations shown in this document.]
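Description:
pSEVA63_sgRNA-B1_M13ps is a small (about 3.7 kb) synthetic-biology phagemid built on the pSEVA631 backbone for use in bacteria. It replicates from the broad-host-range pBBR1 origin, supported by the plasmid-encoded pBBR1 Rep protein, and is recorded as low copy. Selection is by gentamicin, through the aacC1 gentamicin acetyltransferase gene driven by the class 1 integron Pc promoter. As is typical of the SEVA architecture, the backbone also carries an incP oriT, which allows conjugative mobilisation when transfer functions are supplied in trans. The cargo region is bracketed by the lambda t0 and rrnB T1 transcription terminators, which insulate it from the rest of the plasmid.

The payload is a synthetic single guide RNA, sgRNA-B1. It is transcribed from the strong constitutive J23119 promoter, with a short gap between the promoter and the Streptococcus pyogenes Cas9 gRNA scaffold that presumably holds the targeting spacer; the record does not state what B1 targets. Short remnants of the pUC multiple cloning site and lacZα lie between the scaffold and the t0 terminator and appear to be cloning leftovers. No Cas9 or dCas9 gene is annotated, so the protein partner must be supplied separately.

The distinguishing element is an M13 origin, the "M13ps" of the name. In cells providing M13 helper functions, it allows the plasmid to be replicated as single-stranded DNA and packaged into phage particles. The sgRNA can therefore be delivered from one cell to another as a phage-borne signal, consistent with the depositor's work on genetically encoded in vivo computing.
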