Addgene plasmid #231422: pSEVA63_sgRNA-B1_M13ps
Purpose: M13 phagemid that expresses sgRNA-B1 from a strong constitutive promoter. (This plasmid is a gift of the Jaramillo Lab, where it is called PAJ615.)
Depositing lab: Alfonso Jaramillo. Depositing organization: University of Warwick. Publication: Development of a genetically-encoded in vivo computing platform to play the game of Tic-Tac-Toe. Kushwaha M, Singh V, Jaramillo A. Zenodo (2017) Conference: SB7.0: The Seventh International Meeting on Synthetic Biology. 10.5281/zenodo.14580985.
Backbone
  Vector backbone: pSEVA631
  Vector type: Synthetic Biology
Growth in bacteria
  Bacterial resistance: Gentamicin, 10 μg/mL
  Growth temperature: 37°C
  Growth strain: Top10 ; TOP10
  Copy number: Low Copy
Gene/Insert
  Gene/Insert name: sgRNA-B1
  Species: Synthetic
Terms and licenses: Academic/Nonprofit Terms; Industry Terms: Not Available to Industry
Depositor comments: Please also refer to Pujar et al. 2024 Nucleic Acids Res. (https://doi.org/10.1093/nar/gkae1256, and see https://doi.org/10.1101/2024.09.02.610857 for bioRxiv preprint) for additional work using this plasmid.
How to cite: pSEVA63_sgRNA-B1_M13ps was a gift from Alfonso Jaramillo (Addgene plasmid # 231422 ; http://n2t.net/addgene:231422 ; RRID:Addgene_231422)
